Addgene plasmid #100337: pCMV_mEm_4GS_LF82_326
Purpose: Mammalian expression of E. coli LF82_326 CDS fused to mEmerald
Depositing lab: Alan Huett. Depositing organization: University of Nottingham. Publication: A multi-phenotypic imaging screen to identify bacterial effectors by exogenous expression in a HeLa cell line. Collins A, Huett A. Sci Data. 2018 May 15;5:180081. doi: 10.1038/sdata.2018.81. PubMed 29762554.
Backbone
  Vector backbone: pCMV
  Backbone size w/o insert (bp): 4502
  Vector type: Mammalian Expression
Growth in bacteria
  Bacterial resistance: Ampicillin, 100 μg/mL
  Growth temperature: 37°C
  Growth strain: XL1 Blue
  Copy number: High Copy
Gene/Insert
  Gene/Insert name: LF82_326
  Insert size (bp): 459
  Promoter: CMV
  Tag / fusion protein: mEmerald (N terminal on backbone)
  Cloning method: Ligation Independent Cloning
  Sequencing primers: 5′ ACTTCTGCTCTAAAAGCTGCGG; 3′ CACTGCATTCTAGTTGTGGTTTGTC
Terms and licenses: Academic/Nonprofit Terms; Industry Terms: Not Available to Industry
How to cite: pCMV_mEm_4GS_LF82_326 was a gift from Alan Huett (Addgene plasmid # 100337 ; http://n2t.net/addgene:100337 ; RRID:Addgene_100337)
