[The description below was written by a language model from this plasmid's Addgene catalogue record and pLannotate feature annotations shown in this document.]
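Description:
pCMV_mEm_4GS_LF82_326 is a mammalian expression plasmid built on a pCMV backbone (4,502 bp without insert; 4,961 bp in the sequenced record) that produces an Escherichia coli LF82 open reading frame, LF82_326, as a fusion to the green fluorescent protein mEmerald. In bacteria it is maintained by a high-copy ColE1/pUC-type origin and selected with ampicillin through the β-lactamase gene and its native promoter. The remaining bacterial annotations (fragments of lacZα, lacI, rop and bom, together with a lac promoter, operator and CAP site) are remnants of the pUC/pBR322-derived cloning backbone and have no stated role in the design.

The expression cassette begins with the human cytomegalovirus immediate early enhancer and promoter, followed by a modified SV40 intron with splice donor and acceptor sites, a common element included to improve transcript processing and expression. The mEmerald coding sequence comes next and is supplied by the backbone as an N-terminal tag. The 459 bp LF82_326 insert was added downstream by ligation-independent cloning. It is not annotated in the feature table but fits the unannotated gap between mEmerald and the SV40 polyadenylation signal, which the table lists on the reverse strand. The "4GS" in the name suggests a glycine-serine linker between the tag and the bacterial protein, though the record does not describe it explicitly. No mammalian selection marker is annotated, so the plasmid appears suited to transient transfection. According to the record, it belongs to a collection used in a multi-phenotypic imaging screen in HeLa cells, where bacterial proteins were expressed exogenously and the fluorescent tag allowed candidate effectors to be visualised and their cellular effects assessed.
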