Features (pLannotate 1.2.2; 16 found; start..end, strand, type, name):
      8..28      -  misc_feature   MCS (fragment): pUC18/19 multiple cloning site
     27..330     +  enhancer       CMV enhancer: human cytomegalovirus immediate early enhancer
    331..534     +  promoter       CMV promoter: human cytomegalovirus (CMV) immediate early promoter
    672..768     +  intron         SV40 intron: modified SV40 intron with splice donor and acceptor sites
    829..1545    +  CDS            mEmerald: mEmerald is a basic (constitutively fluorescent) green fluorescent protein published in 1998, derived from Aequorea victoria. It is reported to be a very rapidly-maturing monomer with moderate acid sensitivity.
   2100..2234    -  polyA_signal   SV40 poly(A) signal: SV40 polyadenylation signal
   2369..2385    -  protein_bind   lac operator: The lac repressor binds to the lac operator to inhibit transcription in E. coli. This inhibition can be relieved by adding lactose or isopropyl-β-D-thiogalactopyranoside (IPTG). lac repressor encoded by lacI
   2393..2423    -  promoter       lac promoter: promoter for the E. coli lac operon
   2438..2459    -  protein_bind   CAP binding site: CAP binding activates transcription in the presence of cAMP. E. coli catabolite activator protein
   2472..2564    -  CDS            lacI (fragment): lac repressor; lacI; The lac repressor binds to the lac operator to inhibit transcription in E. coli. This inhibition can be relieved by adding lactose or isopropyl-β-D-thiogalactopyranoside (IPTG).
   2747..3335    -  rep_origin     ori: high-copy-number ColE1/pMB1/pBR322/pUC origin of replication
   3506..4366    -  CDS            AmpR: β-lactamase; bla; confers resistance to ampicillin, carbenicillin, and related antibiotics
   4367..4471    -  promoter       AmpR promoter: bla
   4566..4601    +  CDS            rop (fragment): Rop protein, which maintains plasmids at low copy number; rop
   4703..4802    +  misc_feature   bom (fragment): basis of mobility region from pBR322
   4808..2       -  CDS            lacZα (fragment) (across the origin): LacZα fragment of β-galactosidase; lacZ fragment
>Addgene plasmid #100337 | pCMV_mEm_4GS_LF82_326 | addgene full sequence | sequence record 209523 | Addgene NGS Result
GAGTTCGAGCTTGCATGCCTGCAGGTCGTTACATAACTTACGGTAAATGGCCCGCCTGGCTGACCGCCCA
ACGACCCCCGCCCATTGACGTCAATAATGACGTATGTTCCCATAGTAACGCCAATAGGGACTTTCCATTG
ACGTCAATGGGTGGAGTATTTACGGTAAACTGCCCACTTGGCAGTACATCAAGTGTATCATATGCCAAGT
ACGCCCCCTATTGACGTCAATGACGGTAAATGGCCCGCCTGGCATTATGCCCAGTACATGACCTTATGGG
ACTTTCCTACTTGGCAGTACATCTACGTATTAGTCATCGCTATTACCATGGTGATGCGGTTTTGGCAGTA
CATCAATGGGCGTGGATAGCGGTTTGACTCACGGGGATTTCCAAGTCTCCACCCCATTGACGTCAATGGG
AGTTTGTTTTGGCACCAAAATCAACGGGACTTTCCAAAATGTCGTAACAACTCCGCCCCATTGACGCAAA
TGGGCGGTAGGCGTGTACGGTGGGAGGTCTATATAAGCAGAGCTCGTTTAGTGAACCGTCAGATCGCCTG
GAGACGCCATCCACGCTGTTTTGACCTCCATAGAAGACACCGGGACCGATCCAGCCTCCGGACTCTAGAG
GATCCGGTACTAGAGGAACTGAAAAACCAGAAAGTTAACTGGTAAGTTTAGTCTTTTTGTCTTTTATTTC
AGGTCCCGGATCCGGTGGTGGTGCAAATCAAAGAACTGCTCCTCAGTGGATGTTGCCTTTACTTCTAGGC
CTGTACGGAAGTGTTACTTCTGCTCTAAAAGCTGCGGAATTGTACCCGCGGGCCCACCATGGTGAGCAAG
GGCGAGGAGCTGTTCACCGGGGTGGTGCCCATCCTGGTCGAGCTGGACGGCGACGTAAACGGCCACAAGT
TCAGCGTGTCCGGCGAGGGCGAGGGCGATGCCACCTACGGCAAGCTGACCCTGAAGTTCATCTGCACCAC
CGGCAAGCTGCCCGTGCCCTGGCCCACCCTCGTGACCACCTTGACCTACGGCGTGCAGTGCTTCGCCCGC
TACCCCGACCACATGAAGCAGCACGACTTCTTCAAGTCCGCCATGCCCGAAGGCTACGTCCAGGAGCGCA
CCATCTTCTTCAAGGACGACGGCAACTACAAGACCCGCGCCGAGGTGAAGTTCGAGGGCGACACCCTGGT
GAACCGCATCGAGCTGAAGGGCATCGACTTCAAGGAGGACGGCAACATCCTGGGGCACAAGCTGGAGTAC
AACTACAACAGCCACAAGGTCTATATCACCGCCGACAAGCAGAAGAACGGCATCAAGGTGAACTTCAAGA
CCCGCCACAACATCGAGGACGGCAGCGTGCAGCTCGCCGACCACTACCAGCAGAACACCCCCATCGGCGA
CGGCCCCGTGCTGCTGCCCGACAACCACTACCTGAGCACCCAGTCCAAGCTGAGCAAAGACCCCAACGAG
AAGCGCGATCACATGGTCCTGCTGGAGTTCGTGACCGCCGCCGGGATCACTCTCGGCATGGACGAGCTGT
ACAAGCGAATTGGTGGAGGGGGCGGTTCCGGTGGCGGAGGTTCCCGAATTCGTCGACGGAGATCTGATAT
GAAATTTGAAATTCTGGTGAATGATGTTGATAACAGCATCAGTGACTATCAAACGGCGATCACCTTTGCT
GGTACGCAATTATTGGAAAAAGGCTACATCACTGCAGAATACATTGACGCCTGCCTGGAACGTGAAAAAA
GCTATCCGACAGGGCTAATGATGGCAAACGGTCAGGGTATCGCCATTCCCCATGCCGATTACACGCTGGT
AAATGTAAACAGTATCAGTATTGTTCGTTTCGCCAATGATGTCACTTTCGGGCAAATGGAAGATGCTGAT
TTAACAGTTGATTGTAGCATTATGTTTAACCTGGCATTTGCCACCAGTGATCAACATATGTCGATATTGC
GTCGTTTATTCACACTGTTTCAGGATAACGCCTTTGTTGAGACTTGCCGCAATTTACCTGCAACGCGCGT
AGCTAAATATGTAGAGGATACTCTCGCAGCATCCTGAATCGGTACCCTCGAGAAGCTTGCGGCCGCGGGG
ATCCAGACATGATAAGATACATTGATGAGTTTGGACAAACCACAACTAGAATGCAGTGAAAAAAATGCTT
TATTTGTGAAATTTGTGATGCTATTGCTTTATTTGTAACCATTATAAGCTGCAATAAACAAGTTAACAAC
AACAATTGCATTCATTTTATGTTTCAGGTTCAGGGGGAGGTGTGGGAGGTTTTTTCGGATCCTCTAGAGT
CGATCTGCAGGCATGCTAGCTTGGCGTAATCATGGTCATAGCTGTTTCCTGTGTGAAATTGTTATCCGCT
CACAATTCCACACAACATACGAGCCGGAAGCATAAAGTGTAAAGCCTGGGGTGCCTAATGAGTGAGCTAA
CTCACATTAATTGCGTTGCGCTCACTGCCCGCTTTCCAGTCGGGAAACCTGTCGTGCCAGCTGCATTAAT
GAATCGGCCAACGCGCGGGGAGAGGCGGTTTGCGTATTGGGCGCTCTTCCGCTTCCTCGCTCACTGACTC
GCTGCGCTCGGTCGTTCGGCTGCGGCGAGCGGTATCAGCTCACTCAAAGGCGGTAATACGGTTATCCACA
GAATCAGGGGATAACGCAGGAAAGAACATGTGAGCAAAAGGCCAGCAAAAGGCCAGGAACCGTAAAAAGG
CCGCGTTGCTGGCGTTTTTCCATAGGCTCCGCCCCCCTGACGAGCATCACAAAAATCGACGCTCAAGTCA
GAGGTGGCGAAACCCGACAGGACTATAAAGATACCAGGCGTTTCCCCCTGGAAGCTCCCTCGTGCGCTCT
CCTGTTCCGACCCTGCCGCTTACCGGATACCTGTCCGCCTTTCTCCCTTCGGGAAGCGTGGCGCTTTCTC
ATAGCTCACGCTGTAGGTATCTCAGTTCGGTGTAGGTCGTTCGCTCCAAGCTGGGCTGTGTGCACGAACC
CCCCGTTCAGCCCGACCGCTGCGCCTTATCCGGTAACTATCGTCTTGAGTCCAACCCGGTAAGACACGAC
TTATCGCCACTGGCAGCAGCCACTGGTAACAGGATTAGCAGAGCGAGGTATGTAGGCGGTGCTACAGAGT
TCTTGAAGTGGTGGCCTAACTACGGCTACACTAGAAGAACAGTATTTGGTATCTGCGCTCTGCTGAAGCC
AGTTACCTTCGGAAAAAGAGTTGGTAGCTCTTGATCCGGCAAACAAACCACCGCTGGTAGCGGTGGTTTT
TTTGTTTGCAAGCAGCAGATTACGCGCAGAAAAAAAGGATCTCAAGAAGATCCTTTGATCTTTTCTACGG
GGTCTGACGCTCAGTGGAACGAAAACTCACGTTAAGGGATTTTGGTCATGAGATTATCAAAAAGGATCTT
CACCTAGATCCTTTTAAATTAAAAATGAAGTTTTAAATCAATCTAAAGTATATATGAGTAAACTTGGTCT
GACAGTTACCAATGCTTAATCAGTGAGGCACCTATCTCAGCGATCTGTCTATTTCGTTCATCCATAGTTG
CCTGACTCCCCGTCGTGTAGATAACTACGATACGGGAGGGCTTACCATCTGGCCCCAGTGCTGCAATGAT
ACCGCGAGACCCACGCTCACCGGCTCCAGATTTATCAGCAATAAACCAGCCAGCCGGAAGGGCCGAGCGC
AGAAGTGGTCCTGCAACTTTATCCGCCTCCATCCAGTCTATTAATTGTTGCCGGGAAGCTAGAGTAAGTA
GTTCGCCAGTTAATAGTTTGCGCAACGTTGTTGCCATTGCTACAGGCATCGTGGTGTCACGCTCGTCGTT
TGGTATGGCTTCATTCAGCTCCGGTTCCCAACGATCAAGGCGAGTTACATGATCCCCCATGTTGTGCAAA
AAAGCGGTTAGCTCCTTCGGTCCTCCGATCGTTGTCAGAAGTAAGTTGGCCGCAGTGTTATCACTCATGG
TTATGGCAGCACTGCATAATTCTCTTACTGTCATGCCATCCGTAAGATGCTTTTCTGTGACTGGTGAGTA
CTCAACCAAGTCATTCTGAGAATAGTGTATGCGGCGACCGAGTTGCTCTTGCCCGGCGTCAATACGGGAT
AATACCGCGCCACATAGCAGAACTTTAAAAGTGCTCATCATTGGAAAACGTTCTTCGGGGCGAAAACTCT
CAAGGATCTTACCGCTGTTGAGATCCAGTTCGATGTAACCCACTCGTGCACCCAACTGATCTTCAGCATC
TTTTACTTTCACCAGCGTTTCTGGGTGAGCAAAAACAGGAAGGCAAAATGCCGCAAAAAAGGGAATAAGG
GCGACACGGAAATGTTGAATACTCATACTCTTCCTTTTTCAATATTATTGAAGCATTTATCAGGGTTATT
GTCTCATGAGCGGATACATATTTGAATGTATTTAGAAAAATAAACAAATAGGGGTTCCGCGCACATTTCC
CCGAAAAGTGCCACCTGACGTCTAAGAAACCATTATTATCATGACATTAACCTATAAAAATAGGCGTATC
ACGAGGCCCTTTCGTCTCGCGCGTTTCGGTGATGACGGTGAAAACCTCTGACACATGCAGCTCCCGGAGA
CGGTCACAGCTTGTCTGTAAGCGGATGCCGGGAGCAGACAAGCCCGTCAGGGCGCGTCAGCGGGTGTTGG
CGGGTGTCGGGGCTGGCTTAACTATGCGGCATCAGAGCAGATTGTACTGAGAGTGCACCATATGCGGTGT
GAAATACCGCACAGATGCGTAAGGAGAAAATACCGCATCAGGCGCCATTCGCCATTCAGGCTGCGCAACT
GTTGGGAAGGGCGATCGGTGCGGGCCTCTTCGCTATTACGCCAGCTGGCGAAAGGGGGATGTGCTGCAAG
GCGATTAAGTTGGGTAACGCCAGGGTTTTCCCAGTCACGACGTTGTAAAACGACGGCCAGT
